Addgene plasmid #214356: pAAV-SlugABE-NNG
Purpose: Expresses SlugABE-NNG
Depositing lab: Yongming Wang. Depositing organization: Fudan University. Publication: Phage-assisted evolution of compact Cas9 variants targeting a simple NNG PAM. Qi T, Wang Y, Yang Y, Gao S, Liu J, Huang Q, Tian Y, Tang J, Zheng WV, Wang Y. Nat Chem Biol. 2023 Dec 5. doi: 10.1038/s41589-023-01481-5. PubMed 38052959.
Backbone
  Vector backbone: AAV2 ITR vector
  Vector type: Mammalian Expression, AAV
Growth in bacteria
  Bacterial resistance: Ampicillin, 100 μg/mL
  Growth temperature: 37°C
  Growth strain: NEB Stable
  Copy number: High Copy
Gene/Insert
  Gene/Insert name: SlugABE-NNG
  Species: Synthetic
  Mutation: Q782R/S888R/L906R/N984S/E1012K/K1016I
  Cloning method: Gibson Cloning
Terms and licenses: Academic/Nonprofit Terms; Industry Terms: Not Available to Industry
How to cite: pAAV-SlugABE-NNG was a gift from Yongming Wang (Addgene plasmid # 214356 ; http://n2t.net/addgene:214356 ; RRID:Addgene_214356)
