[The description below was written by a language model from this plasmid's Addgene catalogue record and pLannotate feature annotations shown in this document.]
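Description:
pAAV-SlugABE-NNG is an all-in-one AAV transfer plasmid for mammalian expression of a compact adenine base editor, built on an AAV2 ITR backbone. It is maintained in bacteria as a high-copy plasmid through a ColE1/pUC-type origin and selected with ampicillin (β-lactamase under its own promoter). An f1 phage origin is also present. An intact AAV2 inverted terminal repeat lies downstream of the payload. Upstream, the annotation picks up only two short ITR fragments, which may reflect the difficulty of sequencing or annotating these hairpin repeats. The use of a recombination-deficient growth strain fits the known instability of ITRs.

Between the ITRs sit two expression units. The first uses the short EF-1α core promoter to drive a fusion of an E. coli TadA-derived adenosine deaminase domain to a Cas9 open reading frame, terminated by the bovine growth hormone polyadenylation signal. The annotation tool matched the Cas9 to the Staphylococcus aureus protein by homology. The name and record instead identify it as a synthetic Slug-type Cas9 variant carrying Q782R, S888R, L906R, N984S, E1012K and K1016I, changes associated by the name and source publication with recognition of a simple NNG PAM. The record does not state whether the Cas9 is a nickase, or which TadA variant is used. The second unit, in the opposite orientation, pairs a human U6 Pol III promoter with an Sa-type guide RNA scaffold. The short gap between the two suggests a spacer or cloning site, though none is annotated.

Because editor and guide fit together within the ITR-flanked region, the construct suits single-vector AAV packaging or direct transfection for A-to-G base editing at NNG PAM sites.
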