Features (pLannotate 1.2.2; 16 found; start..end, strand, type, name):
     12..39      +  repeat_region  AAV2 ITR (fragment): inverted terminal repeat of adeno-associated virus serotype 2 inverted
     68..95      +  repeat_region  AAV2 ITR (fragment): inverted terminal repeat of adeno-associated virus serotype 2 inverted
    145..356     +  promoter       EF-1α core promoter: core promoter for human elongation factor EF-1α
    427..918     +  CDS            tadA: TADA_ECOLI - Also known as yfhC. Experimental evidence at protein level: Swiss-Prot protein existence level 1. Catalyzes the deamination of adenosine to inosine at the wobble position 34 of tRNA(Arg2). Essential for cell viability. From Escherichia coli (strain K12).
   1024..4176    +  CDS            cas9: CAS9_STAAU - Experimental evidence at protein level: Swiss-Prot protein existence level 1. CRISPR (clustered regularly interspaced short palindromic repeat) is an adaptive immune system that provides protection against mobile genetic elements (viruses, transposable elements and conjugative plasmids). CRISPR clusters contain spacers, sequences complementary to antecedent mobile elements, and target invading nucleic acids. CRISPR clusters are transcribed and processed into CRISPR RNA (crRNA). In type II CRISPR systems correct processing of pre-crRNA requires a trans- encoded small RNA (tracrRNA)
   4252..4476    +  polyA_signal   bGH poly(A) signal: bovine growth hormone polyadenylation signal
   4484..4559    -  misc_RNA       Sa gRNA scaffold: guide RNA scaffold for the Staphylococcus aureus CRISPR/Cas9 system
   4587..4827    -  promoter       U6 promoter: RNA polymerase III promoter for human U6 snRNA
   4850..4990    +  repeat_region  AAV2 ITR: inverted terminal repeat of adeno-associated virus serotype 2 inverted
   4995..5046    -  misc_feature   bom (fragment): basis of mobility region from pBR322
   5065..5520    +  rep_origin     f1 ori (sequence partly withheld): f1 bacteriophage origin of replication; arrow indicates direction of (+) strand synthesis
   5521..5570    -  misc_feature   bom (fragment): basis of mobility region from pBR322
   5672..5707    -  CDS            rop (fragment): Rop protein, which maintains plasmids at low copy number; rop
   5802..5906    +  promoter       AmpR promoter: bla
   5907..6767    +  CDS            AmpR: β-lactamase; bla; confers resistance to ampicillin, carbenicillin, and related antibiotics
   6938..7526    +  rep_origin     ori: high-copy-number ColE1/pMB1/pBR322/pUC origin of replication
>Addgene plasmid #214356 | pAAV-SlugABE-NNG | addgene full sequence | sequence record 429368 | Addgene NGS Result
CCTGCAGGCAGCTGCGCGCTCGCTCGCTCACTGAGGCCGCCCGGGCGTCGGGCGACCTTTGGTCGCCCGG
CCTCAGTGAGCGAGCGAGCGCGCAGAGAGGGAGTGGCCAACTCCATCACTAGGGGTTCCTGCGGCCGCAC
GCGTGGGCAGAGCGCACATCGCCCACAGTCCCCGAGAAGTTGGGGGGAGGGGTCGGCAATTGAACCGGTG
CCTAGAGAAGGTGGCGCGGGGTAAACTGGGAAAGTGATGTCGTGTACTGGCTCCGCCTTTTTCCCGAGGG
TGGGGGAGAACCGTATATAAGTGCAGTAGTCGCCGTGAACGTTCTTTTTCGCAACGGGTTTGCCGCCAGA
ACACAGGACCGGTGCCACCATGAAACGGACAGCCGACGGAAGCGAGTTCGAGTCACCAAAGAAGAAGCGG
AAAGTCTCTGAGGTGGAGTTTTCCCACGAGTACTGGATGAGACATGCCCTGACCCTGGCCAAGAGGGCAC
GGGATGAGAGGGAGGTGCCTGTGGGAGCCGTGCTGGTGCTGAACAATAGAGTGATCGGCGAGGGCTGGAA
CAGAGCCATCGGCCTGCACGACCCAACAGCCCATGCCGAAATTATGGCCCTGAGACAGGGCGGCCTGGTC
ATGCAGAACTACAGACTGATTGACGCCACCCTGTACGTGACATTCGAGCCTTGCGTGATGTGCGCCGGCG
CCATGATCCACTCTAGGATCGGCCGCGTGGTGTTTGGCGTGAGGAACTCAAAAAGAGGCGCCGCAGGCTC
CCTGATGAACGTGCTGAACTACCCCGGCATGAATCACCGCGTCGAAATTACCGAGGGAATCCTGGCAGAT
GAATGTGCCGCCCTGCTGTGCGATTTCTATCGGATGCCTAGACAGGTGTTCAATGCTCAGAAGAAGGCCC
AGAGCTCCATCAACTCCGGAGGATCTAGCGGAGGCTCCTCTGGCTCTGAGACACCTGGCACAAGCGAGAG
CGCAACACCTGAAAGCAGCGGGGGCAGCAGCGGGGGGTCAAACCAAAAATTCATACTGGGACTGGCCATC
GGAATCACCAGCGTGGGCTACGGCCTGATCGACTACGAGACAAAGAATATCATCGATGCCGGCGTTAGAC
TGTTCCCCGAGGCCAACGTGGAAAACAACGAGGGAAGAAGGTCCAAACGTGGAAGCAGAAGACTGAAGCG
ACGCCGCATTCACAGACTTGAACGGGTGAAGAAGCTGCTCGAGGATTATAATCTGCTGGATCAGTCCCAG
ATTCCTCAGTCTACAAACCCCTACGCCATCCGCGTGAAGGGCCTGTCTGAAGCCCTGAGCAAGGACGAAC
TCGTGATTGCCCTGCTCCATATCGCCAAGAGAAGAGGCATCCACAAGATCGACGTGATCGACAGCAACGA
CGACGTGGGGAACGAGCTCAGCACCAAGGAACAGCTGAATAAGAACAGCAAGCTGCTGAAAGACAAATTT
GTGTGCCAGATCCAGCTGGAAAGAATGAATGAGGGCCAGGTGCGGGGAGAGAAAAACCGGTTCAAGACCG
CTGATATCATCAAGGAAATCATCCAGCTGCTGAATGTGCAGAAGAACTTCCACCAGCTGGACGAGAACTT
CATCAACAAGTACATCGAACTGGTTGAGATGAGACGGGAATACTTCGAGGGCCCCGGCAAGGGCAGTCCA
TATGGCTGGGAAGGCGACCCTAAGGCTTGGTACGAGACACTGATGGGCCACTGCACCTACTTCCCAGATG
AGCTGAGAAGCGTGAAATACGCCTACAGTGCCGACCTGTTCAACGCTCTGAACGACCTGAACAACCTGGT
CATCCAAAGAGATGGACTGTCTAAGCTCGAGTATCATGAGAAGTATCACATCATCGAGAACGTGTTCAAG
CAGAAGAAGAAACCTACACTGAAGCAGATCGCCAATGAGATCAATGTCAACCCTGAAGATATCAAGGGCT
ACAGAATCACAAAGTCTGGCAAGCCCCAGTTTACCGAGTTTAAGCTCTACCACGACCTGAAAAGCGTGCT
GTTTGACCAGAGCATCCTGGAGAACGAAGACGTGCTGGACCAGATCGCTGAGATCCTGACCATCTACCAG
GACAAGGATAGCATCAAATCTAAGCTGACGGAACTGGACATCCTGCTGAACGAGGAAGATAAGGAAAACA
TCGCCCAGCTGACTGGCTACACCGGGACCCACCGGCTCAGCCTGAAATGCATCCGGCTGGTCCTGGAGGA
GCAGTGGTATTCTAGCCGGAACCAGATGGAAATCTTCACCCACCTGAACATTAAGCCTAAGAAGATCAAC
CTGACAGCCGCCAACAAGATCCCGAAGGCTATGATCGACGAGTTCATCCTGAGCCCTGTGGTGAAGAGGA
CCTTCGGCCAGGCCATTAACCTTATTAACAAGATCATAGAAAAGTACGGCGTGCCTGAAGATATCATCAT
CGAGCTGGCCAGAGAAAATAATAGCAAGGACAAGCAGAAGTTCATCAATGAGATGCAGAAAAAGAACGAG
AACACCAGAAAGAGAATTAACGAAATCATCGGCAAGTATGGCAACCAGAACGCCAAGAGACTGGTCGAGA
AGATTAGACTGCACGACGAGCAGGAGGGCAAGTGCCTGTACTCACTGGAAAGCATCCCTCTGGAGGACCT
GCTGAACAACCCCAACCACTACGAGGTGGACCACATCATTCCAAGATCTGTGTCCTTCGACAACTCTTAC
CACAACAAAGTGCTCGTGAAGCAGAGCGAGAACTCCAAAAAATCCAACCTGACCCCTTACCAGTACTTTA
ACAGCGGCAAGTCCAAGCTCTCTTACAACCAGTTTAAACAACACATCCTGAACCTGAGCAAGTCCCAGGA
TAGAATCAGCAAAAAAAAGAAAGAGTATCTGCTGGAAGAACGGGACATCAACAAGTTCGAGGTGCAAAAA
GAGTTCATCAATAGAAACCTGGTGGATACCCGGTACGCCACAAGAGAGCTGACAAACTACCTGAAGGCCT
ACTTCAGCGCCAACAATATGAACGTGAAGGTGAAAACGATCAACGGCAGCTTCACCGATTACCTGCGGAA
AGTGTGGAAGTTTAAGAAGGAACGGAACCACGGCTACAAGCACCACGCCGAGGACGCCCTGATTATCGCT
AATGCCGATTTCCTGTTCAAAGAGAACAAGAAGCTGAAAGCCGTGAACTCTGTGCTGGAAAAACCTGAGA
TCGAGAGCAAGCAGCTGGATATCCAGGTGGATAGCGAGGATAACTACAGCGAAATGTTCATCATCCCTAA
GCAGGTCCAGGACATCAAGGACTTCAGAAACTTCAAGTACAGCCACAGAGTGGACAAGAAGCCTAACAGA
CGGCTGATCAACGATACACTGTACAGCACCCGGAAGAAGGACAACTCCACCTACATCGTGCAGACCATCA
AAGATATCTATGCCAAAGATAATACCACCCTGAAGAAGCAGTTTGACAAGTCACCCGAGAAGTTCCTCAT
GTACCAACACGATCCGCGGACCTTCGAGAAGTTGGAAGTGATCATGAAGCAGTACGCTAATGAGAAGAAT
CCTCTGGCCAAGTACCACGAGGAAACAGGCGAGTACCTGACCAAATACAGCAAAAAAAACAACGGCCCTA
TCGTGAAAAGCCTGAAGTACATTGGAAACAAGCTGGGCAGACACCTAGATGTGACCCACCAGTTCAAGAG
CAGCACCAAGAAGTTGGTGAAGCGGAGCATCAAGCCTTATAGATTCGACGTCTACCTGACCGACAAGGGA
TATAAGTTCATCACCATCAGCTACCTGGACGTGCTGAAGAAAGACAATTACTACTACATACCCGAACAGA
AGTACGACAAGCTCAAACTGGGCAAGGCCATCGACAAAAACGCCAAGTTTATCGCTAGCTTCTACAAGAA
TGATCTGATCAAGCTGGACGGCGAGATCTACAAGATCATCGGCGTGAGTAGCGACACCAGAAACATGATC
GAACTGGATCTGCCTGACATCAGATACAAAGAATACTGCGAGCTGAACAATATCAAGGGCAAACCTAGAA
TCATAAAGACCATCGGCAAAAAGGTGAATAGCATCGAAAAACTGACAACCGACGTGCTGGGCAACGTGTT
CACCAACACCCAGTACACAAAACCTCAGCTGCTGTTCAAGCGAGGAAATTCTGGCGGCTCAAAAAGAACC
GCCGACGGCAGCGAATTCGAGCCCAAGAAGAAGAGGAAAGTCTAATAGCGACTGTGCCTTCTAGTTGCCA
GCCATCTGTTGTTTGCCCCTCCCCCGTGCCTTCCTTGACCCTGGAAGGTGCCACTCCCACTGTCCTTTCC
TAATAAAATGAGGAAATTGCATCGCATTGTCTGAGTAGGTGTCATTCTATTCTGGGGGGTGGGGTGGGGC
AGGACAGCAAGGGGGAGGATTGGGAAGACAATAGCAGGCATGCTGGGGATGCGGTGGGCTCTATGGAAAA
AAATCTCGCCAACAAGTTGACGAGATAAACACGGCATTTTGCCTTGTTTTAGTAGATTCTGTTTCCAGAG
TACTAAAACCGAAGAGCATCGCTCTTCTGGTGTTTCGTCCTTTCCACAAGATATATAAAGCCAAGAAATC
GAAATACTTTCAAGTTACGGTAAGCATATGATAGTCCATTTTAAAACATAATTTTAAAACTGCAAACTAC
CCAAGAAATTATTACTTTCTACGTCACGTATTTTGTACTAATATCTTTGTGTTTACAGTCAAATTAATTC
CAATTATCTCTCTAACAGCCTTGTATCGTATATGCAAATATGAAGGAATCATGGGAAATAGGCCCTCCAC
GTGCGGACCGAGCGGCCGCAGGAACCCCTAGTGATGGAGTTGGCCACTCCCTCTCTGCGCGCTCGCTCGC
TCACTGAGGCCGGGCGACCAAAGGTCGCCCGACGCCCGGGCTTTGCCCGGGCGGCCTCAGTGAGCGAGCG
AGCGCGCAGCTGCCTGCAGGGGCGCCTGATGCGGTATTTTCTCCTTACGCATCTGTGCGGTATTTCACAC
CGCATA
[95 nt withheld, positions 5047-5141]
T
[46 nt withheld, positions 5143-5188]
C
[141 nt withheld, positions 5190-5330]
CCTTTGACGTTGGAGTCCACGTTCTTT
[37 nt withheld, positions 5358-5394]
ACTCTATCTCGGGCTATTCTTTTGATTTATAAGGGATTTTGCCGATTTCGGTCTATTGGTTAAAAAATGA
GCTGATTTAACAAAAATTTAACGCGAATTTTAACAAAATATTAACGTTTACAATTTTATGGTGCACTCTC
AGTACAATCTGCTCTGATGCCGCATAGTTAAGCCAGCCCCGACACCCGCCAACACCCGCTGACGCGCCCT
GACGGGCTTGTCTGCTCCCGGCATCCGCTTACAGACAAGCTGTGACCGTCTCCGGGAGCTGCATGTGTCA
GAGGTTTTCACCGTCATCACCGAAACGCGCGAGACGAAAGGGCCTCGTGATACGCCTATTTTTATAGGTT
AATGTCATGATAATAATGGTTTCTTAGACGTCAGGTGGCACTTTTCGGGGAAATGTGCGCGGAACCCCTA
TTTGTTTATTTTTCTAAATACATTCAAATATGTATCCGCTCATGAGACAATAACCCTGATAAATGCTTCA
ATAATATTGAAAAAGGAAGAGTATGAGTATTCAACATTTCCGTGTCGCCCTTATTCCCTTTTTTGCGGCA
TTTTGCCTTCCTGTTTTTGCTCACCCAGAAACGCTGGTGAAAGTAAAAGATGCTGAAGATCAGTTGGGTG
CACGAGTGGGTTACATCGAACTGGATCTCAACAGCGGTAAGATCCTTGAGAGTTTTCGCCCCGAAGAACG
TTTTCCAATGATGAGCACTTTTAAAGTTCTGCTATGTGGCGCGGTATTATCCCGTATTGACGCCGGGCAA
GAGCAACTCGGTCGCCGCATACACTATTCTCAGAATGACTTGGTTGAGTACTCACCAGTCACAGAAAAGC
ATCTTACGGATGGCATGACAGTAAGAGAATTATGCAGTGCTGCCATAACCATGAGTGATAACACTGCGGC
CAACTTACTTCTGACAACGATCGGAGGACCGAAGGAGCTAACCGCTTTTTTGCACAACATGGGGGATCAT
GTAACTCGCCTTGATCGTTGGGAACCGGAGCTGAATGAAGCCATACCAAACGACGAGCGTGACACCACGA
TGCCTGTAGCAATGGCAACAACGTTGCGCAAACTATTAACTGGCGAACTACTTACTCTAGCTTCCCGGCA
ACAATTAATAGACTGGATGGAGGCGGATAAAGTTGCAGGACCACTTCTGCGCTCGGCCCTTCCGGCTGGC
TGGTTTATTGCTGATAAATCTGGAGCCGGTGAGCGTGGGTCTCGCGGTATCATTGCAGCACTGGGGCCAG
ATGGTAAGCCCTCCCGTATCGTAGTTATCTACACGACGGGGAGTCAGGCAACTATGGATGAACGAAATAG
ACAGATCGCTGAGATAGGTGCCTCACTGATTAAGCATTGGTAACTGTCAGACCAAGTTTACTCATATATA
CTTTAGATTGATTTAAAACTTCATTTTTAATTTAAAAGGATCTAGGTGAAGATCCTTTTTGATAATCTCA
TGACCAAAATCCCTTAACGTGAGTTTTCGTTCCACTGAGCGTCAGACCCCGTAGAAAAGATCAAAGGATC
TTCTTGAGATCCTTTTTTTCTGCGCGTAATCTGCTGCTTGCAAACAAAAAAACCACCGCTACCAGCGGTG
GTTTGTTTGCCGGATCAAGAGCTACCAACTCTTTTTCCGAAGGTAACTGGCTTCAGCAGAGCGCAGATAC
CAAATACTGTTCTTCTAGTGTAGCCGTAGTTAGGCCACCACTTCAAGAACTCTGTAGCACCGCCTACATA
CCTCGCTCTGCTAATCCTGTTACCAGTGGCTGCTGCCAGTGGCGATAAGTCGTGTCTTACCGGGTTGGAC
TCAAGACGATAGTTACCGGATAAGGCGCAGCGGTCGGGCTGAACGGGGGGTTCGTGCACACAGCCCAGCT
TGGAGCGAACGACCTACACCGAACTGAGATACCTACAGCGTGAGCTATGAGAAAGCGCCACGCTTCCCGA
AGGGAGAAAGGCGGACAGGTATCCGGTAAGCGGCAGGGTCGGAACAGGAGAGCGCACGAGGGAGCTTCCA
GGGGGAAACGCCTGGTATCTTTATAGTCCTGTCGGGTTTCGCCACCTCTGACTTGAGCGTCGATTTTTGT
GATGCTCGTCAGGGGGGCGGAGCCTATGGAAAAACGCCAGCAACGCGGCCTTTTTACGGTTCCTGGCCTT
TTGCTGGCCTTTTGCTCACATGT
